Addgene plasmid #201617: LENTICRISPR-PGM2_sgRNA2
Purpose: CRISPR/Cas9-mediated gene knock-out
Depositing lab: Alexis Jourdain & Vamsi Mootha. Depositing organization: Broad Institute. Publication: Salvage of ribose from uridine or RNA supports glycolysis in nutrient-limited conditions. Skinner OS, Blanco-Fernandez J, Goodman RP, Kawakami A, Shen H, Kemeny LV, Joesch-Cohen L, Rees MG, Roth JA, Fisher DE, Mootha VK, Jourdain AA. Nat Metab. 2023 May;5(5):765-776. doi: 10.1038/s42255-023-00774-2. Epub 2023 May 17. PubMed 37198474.
Backbone
  Vector backbone: lentiCRISPR v2
  Backbone manufacturer: Feng Zhang, Addgene #52961
  Vector type: Lentiviral, CRISPR
  Selectable markers: Puromycin
Growth in bacteria
  Bacterial resistance: Ampicillin, 100 μg/mL
  Growth temperature: 37°C
  Growth strain: NEB Stable
  Copy number: High Copy
Gene/Insert
  Gene/Insert name: PGM2
  gRNA/shRNA sequence: TGATTCTAGGAGCGTGAACA
  Species: H. sapiens (human)
  Entrez Gene: PGM2 (a.k.a. MSTP006)
  Cloning method: Restriction Enzyme; 5′ cloning site BsmBI (unknown if destroyed); 3′ cloning site BsmBI (unknown if destroyed)
Terms and licenses: Academic/Nonprofit Terms; Industry Terms: Not Available to Industry
How to cite: LENTICRISPR-PGM2_sgRNA2 was a gift from Alexis Jourdain & Vamsi Mootha (Addgene plasmid # 201617 ; http://n2t.net/addgene:201617 ; RRID:Addgene_201617)
