[The description below was written by a language model from this plasmid's Addgene catalogue record and pLannotate feature annotations shown in this document.]
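Description:
LENTICRISPR-PGM2_sgRNA2 is an all-in-one lentiviral CRISPR/Cas9 knock-out plasmid built on the lentiCRISPR v2 backbone, carrying a single guide RNA directed against human PGM2 (phosphoglucomutase 2). The guide was cloned between the BsmBI sites of the backbone, placing it immediately downstream of the human U6 RNA polymerase III promoter and upstream of the Streptococcus pyogenes gRNA scaffold. A second cassette in the same orientation uses the EF-1α core promoter to drive S. pyogenes Cas9 followed by a puromycin N-acetyltransferase coding region. The short unannotated gap between the two is consistent with a linker or self-cleaving peptide, although the feature table does not name it. A WPRE downstream enhances expression of this transcript.

The viral framework is that of a third-generation, self-inactivating HIV-1 vector. A CMV enhancer/promoter fused to a truncated 5' LTR drives production of the genomic RNA in packaging cells. It is followed by the Ψ packaging signal with a gag fragment, the RRE for Rev-dependent nuclear export, the cPPT/CTS, and a ΔU3 3' LTR, with a bGH polyadenylation signal beyond it. Packaging functions must be supplied in trans. Outside the LTRs the plasmid carries a high-copy ColE1/pUC origin and AmpR for propagation in E. coli, an f1 origin, and an SV40/EM7-driven BleoR cassette that would not be transferred to transduced cells.

The sequenced plasmid is about 13 kb. It is intended for transduction of human cells, puromycin selection of integrants, and Cas9-mediated disruption of PGM2. The associated work concerns salvage of ribose from uridine or RNA to support glycolysis under nutrient limitation.
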