Features (pLannotate 1.2.2; 33 found; start..end, strand, type, name):
    217..397     +  LTR            5' LTR (truncated): truncated 5' long terminal repeat (LTR) from HIV-1
    444..569     +  misc_feature   HIV-1 Ψ: packaging signal of human immunodeficiency virus type 1
    553..916     +  CDS            HIV-1 gag (fragment): gag protein from human immunodeficiency virus 1; gag
   1062..1295    +  misc_feature   RRE: The Rev response element (RRE) of HIV-1 allows for Rev-dependent mRNA export from the nucleus to the cytoplasm.
   1672..1772    +  CDS            Rev (fragment): human immunodeficiency virus 1 (HIV-1) Rev protein; rev; enhances nuclear export of unspliced and incompletely spliced viral mRNAs
   1822..1939    +  misc_feature   cPPT/CTS: central polypurine tract and central termination sequence of HIV-1
   1990..2230    +  promoter       U6 promoter: RNA polymerase III promoter for human U6 snRNA
   2260..2335    +  misc_RNA       gRNA scaffold: guide RNA scaffold for the Streptococcus pyogenes CRISPR/Cas9 system
   2353..2371    +  CDS            small t antigen (fragment): SV40 (simian virus 40) small t antigen
   2397..2608    +  promoter       EF-1α core promoter: core promoter for human elongation factor EF-1α
   2633..6736    +  CDS            Cas9: Cas9 (Csn1) endonuclease from the Streptococcus pyogenes Type II CRISPR/Cas system generates RNA-guided double strand breaks in DNA
   6874..7471    +  CDS            PuroR (fragment): puromycin N-acetyltransferase; pac from Streptomyces; confers resistance to puromycin
   7487..8075    +  misc_feature   WPRE: woodchuck hepatitis virus posttranscriptional regulatory element
   8126..8145    +  misc_feature   cPPT/CTS (fragment): central polypurine tract and central termination sequence of HIV-1
   8147..8380    +  LTR            3' LTR (ΔU3): self-inactivating 3' long terminal repeat (LTR) from HIV-1
   8412..8636    +  polyA_signal   bGH poly(A) signal: bovine growth hormone polyadenylation signal
   8640..8661    +  promoter       SV40 promoter (fragment): SV40 enhancer and early promoter
   8682..9110    +  rep_origin     f1 ori (sequence partly withheld): f1 bacteriophage origin of replication; arrow indicates direction of (+) strand synthesis
   9124..9453    +  promoter       SV40 promoter: SV40 enhancer and early promoter
   9501..9548    +  promoter       EM7 promoter: synthetic bacterial promoter&nbsp
   9567..9941    +  CDS            BleoR: antibiotic-binding protein; Sh ble from Streptoalloteichus hindustanus; confers resistance to bleomycin, phleomycin, and Zeocin™
   9951..10076   +  CDS            ble (fragment): BLE_KLEPN - Experimental evidence at protein level: Swiss-Prot protein existence level 1. Binding protein with a strong affinity to the bleomycin family of antibiotics. Binds to CL990; an antimitotic-antibiotic compound. From Klebsiella pneumoniae.
  10071..10192   +  polyA_signal   SV40 poly(A) signal: SV40 polyadenylation signal
  10263..10285   -  protein_bind   lac operator (fragment): The lac repressor binds to the lac operator to inhibit transcription in E. coli. This inhibition can be relieved by adding lactose or isopropyl-β-D-thiogalactopyranoside (IPTG). lac repressor encoded by lacI
  10289..10319   -  promoter       lac promoter: promoter for the E. coli lac operon
  10334..10355   -  protein_bind   CAP binding site: CAP binding activates transcription in the presence of cAMP. E. coli catabolite activator protein
  10368..10460   -  CDS            lacI (fragment): lac repressor; lacI; The lac repressor binds to the lac operator to inhibit transcription in E. coli. This inhibition can be relieved by adding lactose or isopropyl-β-D-thiogalactopyranoside (IPTG).
  10643..11231   -  rep_origin     ori: high-copy-number ColE1/pMB1/pBR322/pUC origin of replication
  11402..12262   -  CDS            AmpR: β-lactamase; bla; confers resistance to ampicillin, carbenicillin, and related antibiotics
  12263..12367   -  promoter       AmpR promoter: bla
  12426..12478   -  misc_feature   bom (fragment): basis of mobility region from pBR322
  12633..13012   +  enhancer       CMV enhancer: human cytomegalovirus immediate early enhancer
  13013..199     +  promoter       CMV promoter (across the origin): human cytomegalovirus (CMV) immediate early promoter
>Addgene plasmid #201617 | LENTICRISPR-PGM2_sgRNA2 | addgene full sequence | sequence record 396596 | Addgene NGS Result
TGATGCGGTTTTGGCAGTACATCAATGGGCGTGGATAGCGGTTTGACTCACGGGGATTTCCAAGTCTCCA
CCCCATTGACGTCAATGGGAGTTTGTTTTGGCACCAAAATCAACGGGACTTTCCAAAATGTCGTAACAAC
TCCGCCCCATTGACGCAAATGGGCGGTAGGCGTGTACGGTGGGAGGTCTATATAAGCAGCGCGTTTTGCC
TGTACTGGGTCTCTCTGGTTAGACCAGATCTGAGCCTGGGAGCTCTCTGGCTAACTAGGGAACCCACTGC
TTAAGCCTCAATAAAGCTTGCCTTGAGTGCTTCAAGTAGTGTGTGCCCGTCTGTTGTGTGACTCTGGTAA
CTAGAGATCCCTCAGACCCTTTTAGTCAGTGTGGAAAATCTCTAGCAGTGGCGCCCGAACAGGGACTTGA
AAGCGAAAGGGAAACCAGAGGAGCTCTCTCGACGCAGGACTCGGCTTGCTGAAGCGCGCACGGCAAGAGG
CGAGGGGCGGCGACTGGTGAGTACGCCAAAAATTTTGACTAGCGGAGGCTAGAAGGAGAGAGATGGGTGC
GAGAGCGTCAGTATTAAGCGGGGGAGAATTAGATCGCGATGGGAAAAAATTCGGTTAAGGCCAGGGGGAA
AGAAAAAATATAAATTAAAACATATAGTATGGGCAAGCAGGGAGCTAGAACGATTCGCAGTTAATCCTGG
CCTGTTAGAAACATCAGAAGGCTGTAGACAAATACTGGGACAGCTACAACCATCCCTTCAGACAGGATCA
GAAGAACTTAGATCATTATATAATACAGTAGCAACCCTCTATTGTGTGCATCAAAGGATAGAGATAAAAG
ACACCAAGGAAGCTTTAGACAAGATAGAGGAAGAGCAAAACAAAAGTAAGACCACCGCACAGCAAGCGGC
CGCTGATCTTCAGACCTGGAGGAGGAGATATGAGGGACAATTGGAGAAGTGAATTATATAAATATAAAGT
AGTAAAAATTGAACCATTAGGAGTAGCACCCACCAAGGCAAAGAGAAGAGTGGTGCAGAGAGAAAAAAGA
GCAGTGGGAATAGGAGCTTTGTTCCTTGGGTTCTTGGGAGCAGCAGGAAGCACTATGGGCGCAGCGTCAA
TGACGCTGACGGTACAGGCCAGACAATTATTGTCTGGTATAGTGCAGCAGCAGAACAATTTGCTGAGGGC
TATTGAGGCGCAACAGCATCTGTTGCAACTCACAGTCTGGGGCATCAAGCAGCTCCAGGCAAGAATCCTG
GCTGTGGAAAGATACCTAAAGGATCAACAGCTCCTGGGGATTTGGGGTTGCTCTGGAAAACTCATTTGCA
CCACTGCTGTGCCTTGGAATGCTAGTTGGAGTAATAAATCTCTGGAACAGATTTGGAATCACACGACCTG
GATGGAGTGGGACAGAGAAATTAACAATTACACAAGCTTAATACACTCCTTAATTGAAGAATCGCAAAAC
CAGCAAGAAAAGAATGAACAAGAATTATTGGAATTAGATAAATGGGCAAGTTTGTGGAATTGGTTTAACA
TAACAAATTGGCTGTGGTATATAAAATTATTCATAATGATAGTAGGAGGCTTGGTAGGTTTAAGAATAGT
TTTTGCTGTACTTTCTATAGTGAATAGAGTTAGGCAGGGATATTCACCATTATCGTTTCAGACCCACCTC
CCAACCCCGAGGGGACCCGACAGGCCCGAAGGAATAGAAGAAGAAGGTGGAGAGAGAGACAGAGACAGAT
CCATTCGATTAGTGAACGGATCGGCACTGCGTGCGCCAATTCTGCAGACAAATGGCAGTATTCATCCACA
ATTTTAAAAGAAAAGGGGGGATTGGGGGGTACAGTGCAGGGGAAAGAATAGTAGACATAATAGCAACAGA
CATACAAACTAAAGAATTACAAAAACAAATTACAAAAATTCAAAATTTTCGGGTTTATTACAGGGACAGC
AGAGATCCAGTTTGGTTAATTAAGGTACCGAGGGCCTATTTCCCATGATTCCTTCATATTTGCATATACG
ATACAAGGCTGTTAGAGAGATAATTAGAATTAATTTGACTGTAAACACAAAGATATTAGTACAAAATACG
TGACGTAGAAAGTAATAATTTCTTGGGTAGTTTGCAGTTTTAAAATTATGTTTTAAAATGGACTATCATA
TGCTTACCGTAACTTGAAAGTATTTCGATTTCTTGGCTTTATATATCTTGTGGAAAGGACGAAACACCGT
GATTCTAGGAGCGTGAACAGTTTTAGAGCTAGAAATAGCAAGTTAAAATAAGGCTAGTCCGTTATCAACT
TGAAAAAGTGGCACCGAGTCGGTGCTTTTTTGAATTCGCTAGCTAGGTCTTGAAAGGAGTGGGAATTGGC
TCCGGTGCCCGTCAGTGGGCAGAGCGCACATCGCCCACAGTCCCCGAGAAGTTGGGGGGAGGGGTCGGCA
ATTGATCCGGTGCCTAGAGAAGGTGGCGCGGGGTAAACTGGGAAAGTGATGTCGTGTACTGGCTCCGCCT
TTTTCCCGAGGGTGGGGGAGAACCGTATATAAGTGCAGTAGTCGCCGTGAACGTTCTTTTTCGCAACGGG
TTTGCCGCCAGAACACAGGACCGGTTCTAGAGCGCTGCCACCATGGACAAGAAGTACAGCATCGGCCTGG
ACATCGGCACCAACTCTGTGGGCTGGGCCGTGATCACCGACGAGTACAAGGTGCCCAGCAAGAAATTCAA
GGTGCTGGGCAACACCGACCGGCACAGCATCAAGAAGAACCTGATCGGAGCCCTGCTGTTCGACAGCGGC
GAAACAGCCGAGGCCACCCGGCTGAAGAGAACCGCCAGAAGAAGATACACCAGACGGAAGAACCGGATCT
GCTATCTGCAAGAGATCTTCAGCAACGAGATGGCCAAGGTGGACGACAGCTTCTTCCACAGACTGGAAGA
GTCCTTCCTGGTGGAAGAGGATAAGAAGCACGAGCGGCACCCCATCTTCGGCAACATCGTGGACGAGGTG
GCCTACCACGAGAAGTACCCCACCATCTACCACCTGAGAAAGAAACTGGTGGACAGCACCGACAAGGCCG
ACCTGCGGCTGATCTATCTGGCCCTGGCCCACATGATCAAGTTCCGGGGCCACTTCCTGATCGAGGGCGA
CCTGAACCCCGACAACAGCGACGTGGACAAGCTGTTCATCCAGCTGGTGCAGACCTACAACCAGCTGTTC
GAGGAAAACCCCATCAACGCCAGCGGCGTGGACGCCAAGGCCATCCTGTCTGCCAGACTGAGCAAGAGCA
GACGGCTGGAAAATCTGATCGCCCAGCTGCCCGGCGAGAAGAAGAATGGCCTGTTCGGAAACCTGATTGC
CCTGAGCCTGGGCCTGACCCCCAACTTCAAGAGCAACTTCGACCTGGCCGAGGATGCCAAACTGCAGCTG
AGCAAGGACACCTACGACGACGACCTGGACAACCTGCTGGCCCAGATCGGCGACCAGTACGCCGACCTGT
TTCTGGCCGCCAAGAACCTGTCCGACGCCATCCTGCTGAGCGACATCCTGAGAGTGAACACCGAGATCAC
CAAGGCCCCCCTGAGCGCCTCTATGATCAAGAGATACGACGAGCACCACCAGGACCTGACCCTGCTGAAA
GCTCTCGTGCGGCAGCAGCTGCCTGAGAAGTACAAAGAGATTTTCTTCGACCAGAGCAAGAACGGCTACG
CCGGCTACATTGACGGCGGAGCCAGCCAGGAAGAGTTCTACAAGTTCATCAAGCCCATCCTGGAAAAGAT
GGACGGCACCGAGGAACTGCTCGTGAAGCTGAACAGAGAGGACCTGCTGCGGAAGCAGCGGACCTTCGAC
AACGGCAGCATCCCCCACCAGATCCACCTGGGAGAGCTGCACGCCATTCTGCGGCGGCAGGAAGATTTTT
ACCCATTCCTGAAGGACAACCGGGAAAAGATCGAGAAGATCCTGACCTTCCGCATCCCCTACTACGTGGG
CCCTCTGGCCAGGGGAAACAGCAGATTCGCCTGGATGACCAGAAAGAGCGAGGAAACCATCACCCCCTGG
AACTTCGAGGAAGTGGTGGACAAGGGCGCTTCCGCCCAGAGCTTCATCGAGCGGATGACCAACTTCGATA
AGAACCTGCCCAACGAGAAGGTGCTGCCCAAGCACAGCCTGCTGTACGAGTACTTCACCGTGTATAACGA
GCTGACCAAAGTGAAATACGTGACCGAGGGAATGAGAAAGCCCGCCTTCCTGAGCGGCGAGCAGAAAAAG
GCCATCGTGGACCTGCTGTTCAAGACCAACCGGAAAGTGACCGTGAAGCAGCTGAAAGAGGACTACTTCA
AGAAAATCGAGTGCTTCGACTCCGTGGAAATCTCCGGCGTGGAAGATCGGTTCAACGCCTCCCTGGGCAC
ATACCACGATCTGCTGAAAATTATCAAGGACAAGGACTTCCTGGACAATGAGGAAAACGAGGACATTCTG
GAAGATATCGTGCTGACCCTGACACTGTTTGAGGACAGAGAGATGATCGAGGAACGGCTGAAAACCTATG
CCCACCTGTTCGACGACAAAGTGATGAAGCAGCTGAAGCGGCGGAGATACACCGGCTGGGGCAGGCTGAG
CCGGAAGCTGATCAACGGCATCCGGGACAAGCAGTCCGGCAAGACAATCCTGGATTTCCTGAAGTCCGAC
GGCTTCGCCAACAGAAACTTCATGCAGCTGATCCACGACGACAGCCTGACCTTTAAAGAGGACATCCAGA
AAGCCCAGGTGTCCGGCCAGGGCGATAGCCTGCACGAGCACATTGCCAATCTGGCCGGCAGCCCCGCCAT
TAAGAAGGGCATCCTGCAGACAGTGAAGGTGGTGGACGAGCTCGTGAAAGTGATGGGCCGGCACAAGCCC
GAGAACATCGTGATCGAAATGGCCAGAGAGAACCAGACCACCCAGAAGGGACAGAAGAACAGCCGCGAGA
GAATGAAGCGGATCGAAGAGGGCATCAAAGAGCTGGGCAGCCAGATCCTGAAAGAACACCCCGTGGAAAA
CACCCAGCTGCAGAACGAGAAGCTGTACCTGTACTACCTGCAGAATGGGCGGGATATGTACGTGGACCAG
GAACTGGACATCAACCGGCTGTCCGACTACGATGTGGACCATATCGTGCCTCAGAGCTTTCTGAAGGACG
ACTCCATCGACAACAAGGTGCTGACCAGAAGCGACAAGAACCGGGGCAAGAGCGACAACGTGCCCTCCGA
AGAGGTCGTGAAGAAGATGAAGAACTACTGGCGGCAGCTGCTGAACGCCAAGCTGATTACCCAGAGAAAG
TTCGACAATCTGACCAAGGCCGAGAGAGGCGGCCTGAGCGAACTGGATAAGGCCGGCTTCATCAAGAGAC
AGCTGGTGGAAACCCGGCAGATCACAAAGCACGTGGCACAGATCCTGGACTCCCGGATGAACACTAAGTA
CGACGAGAATGACAAGCTGATCCGGGAAGTGAAAGTGATCACCCTGAAGTCCAAGCTGGTGTCCGATTTC
CGGAAGGATTTCCAGTTTTACAAAGTGCGCGAGATCAACAACTACCACCACGCCCACGACGCCTACCTGA
ACGCCGTCGTGGGAACCGCCCTGATCAAAAAGTACCCTAAGCTGGAAAGCGAGTTCGTGTACGGCGACTA
CAAGGTGTACGACGTGCGGAAGATGATCGCCAAGAGCGAGCAGGAAATCGGCAAGGCTACCGCCAAGTAC
TTCTTCTACAGCAACATCATGAACTTTTTCAAGACCGAGATTACCCTGGCCAACGGCGAGATCCGGAAGC
GGCCTCTGATCGAGACAAACGGCGAAACCGGGGAGATCGTGTGGGATAAGGGCCGGGATTTTGCCACCGT
GCGGAAAGTGCTGAGCATGCCCCAAGTGAATATCGTGAAAAAGACCGAGGTGCAGACAGGCGGCTTCAGC
AAAGAGTCTATCCTGCCCAAGAGGAACAGCGATAAGCTGATCGCCAGAAAGAAGGACTGGGACCCTAAGA
AGTACGGCGGCTTCGACAGCCCCACCGTGGCCTATTCTGTGCTGGTGGTGGCCAAAGTGGAAAAGGGCAA
GTCCAAGAAACTGAAGAGTGTGAAAGAGCTGCTGGGGATCACCATCATGGAAAGAAGCAGCTTCGAGAAG
AATCCCATCGACTTTCTGGAAGCCAAGGGCTACAAAGAAGTGAAAAAGGACCTGATCATCAAGCTGCCTA
AGTACTCCCTGTTCGAGCTGGAAAACGGCCGGAAGAGAATGCTGGCCTCTGCCGGCGAACTGCAGAAGGG
AAACGAACTGGCCCTGCCCTCCAAATATGTGAACTTCCTGTACCTGGCCAGCCACTATGAGAAGCTGAAG
GGCTCCCCCGAGGATAATGAGCAGAAACAGCTGTTTGTGGAACAGCACAAGCACTACCTGGACGAGATCA
TCGAGCAGATCAGCGAGTTCTCCAAGAGAGTGATCCTGGCCGACGCTAATCTGGACAAAGTGCTGTCCGC
CTACAACAAGCACCGGGATAAGCCCATCAGAGAGCAGGCCGAGAATATCATCCACCTGTTTACCCTGACC
AATCTGGGAGCCCCTGCCGCCTTCAAGTACTTTGACACCACCATCGACCGGAAGAGGTACACCAGCACCA
AAGAGGTGCTGGACGCCACCCTGATCCACCAGAGCATCACCGGCCTGTACGAGACACGGATCGACCTGTC
TCAGCTGGGAGGCGACAAGCGACCTGCCGCCACAAAGAAGGCTGGACAGGCTAAGAAGAAGAAAGATTAC
AAAGACGATGACGATAAGGGATCCGGCGCAACAAACTTCTCTCTGCTGAAACAAGCCGGAGATGTCGAAG
AGAATCCTGGACCGACCGAGTACAAGCCCACGGTGCGCCTCGCCACCCGCGACGACGTCCCCAGGGCCGT
ACGCACCCTCGCCGCCGCGTTCGCCGACTACCCCGCCACGCGCCACACCGTCGATCCGGACCGCCACATC
GAGCGGGTCACCGAGCTGCAAGAACTCTTCCTCACGCGCGTCGGGCTCGACATCGGCAAGGTGTGGGTCG
CGGACGACGGCGCCGCGGTGGCGGTCTGGACCACGCCGGAGAGCGTCGAAGCGGGGGCGGTGTTCGCCGA
GATCGGCCCGCGCATGGCCGAGTTGAGCGGTTCCCGGCTGGCCGCGCAGCAACAGATGGAAGGCCTCCTG
GCGCCGCACCGGCCCAAGGAGCCCGCGTGGTTCCTGGCCACCGTCGGAGTCTCGCCCGACCACCAGGGCA
AGGGTCTGGGCAGCGCCGTCGTGCTCCCCGGAGTGGAGGCGGCCGAGCGCGCCGGGGTGCCCGCCTTCCT
GGAGACCTCCGCGCCCCGCAACCTCCCCTTCTACGAGCGGCTCGGCTTCACCGTCACCGCCGACGTCGAG
GTGCCCGAAGGACCGCGCACCTGGTGCATGACCCGCAAGCCCGGTGCCTGAACGCGTTAAGTCGACAATC
AACCTCTGGATTACAAAATTTGTGAAAGATTGACTGGTATTCTTAACTATGTTGCTCCTTTTACGCTATG
TGGATACGCTGCTTTAATGCCTTTGTATCATGCTATTGCTTCCCGTATGGCTTTCATTTTCTCCTCCTTG
TATAAATCCTGGTTGCTGTCTCTTTATGAGGAGTTGTGGCCCGTTGTCAGGCAACGTGGCGTGGTGTGCA
CTGTGTTTGCTGACGCAACCCCCACTGGTTGGGGCATTGCCACCACCTGTCAGCTCCTTTCCGGGACTTT
CGCTTTCCCCCTCCCTATTGCCACGGCGGAACTCATCGCCGCCTGCCTTGCCCGCTGCTGGACAGGGGCT
CGGCTGTTGGGCACTGACAATTCCGTGGTGTTGTCGGGGAAATCATCGTCCTTTCCTTGGCTGCTCGCCT
GTGTTGCCACCTGGATTCTGCGCGGGACGTCCTTCTGCTACGTCCCTTCGGCCCTCAATCCAGCGGACCT
TCCTTCCCGCGGCCTGCTGCCGGCTCTGCGGCCTCTTCCGCGTCTTCGCCTTCGCCCTCAGACGAGTCGG
ATCTCCCTTTGGGCCGCCTCCCCGCGTCGACTTTAAGACCAATGACTTACAAGGCAGCTGTAGATCTTAG
CCACTTTTTAAAAGAAAAGGGGGGACTGGAAGGGCTAATTCACTCCCAACGAAGACAAGATCTGCTTTTT
GCTTGTACTGGGTCTCTCTGGTTAGACCAGATCTGAGCCTGGGAGCTCTCTGGCTAACTAGGGAACCCAC
TGCTTAAGCCTCAATAAAGCTTGCCTTGAGTGCTTCAAGTAGTGTGTGCCCGTCTGTTGTGTGACTCTGG
TAACTAGAGATCCCTCAGACCCTTTTAGTCAGTGTGGAAAATCTCTAGCAGGGCCCGTTTAAACCCGCTG
ATCAGCCTCGACTGTGCCTTCTAGTTGCCAGCCATCTGTTGTTTGCCCCTCCCCCGTGCCTTCCTTGACC
CTGGAAGGTGCCACTCCCACTGTCCTTTCCTAATAAAATGAGGAAATTGCATCGCATTGTCTGAGTAGGT
GTCATTCTATTCTGGGGGGTGGGGTGGGGCAGGACAGCAAGGGGGAGGATTGGGAAGACAATAGCAGGCA
TGCTGGGGATGCGGTGGGCTCTATGGCTTCTGAGGCGGAAAGAACCAGCTGGGGCTCTAGGGGGTATCCC
C
[124 nt withheld, positions 8682-8805]
C
[91 nt withheld, positions 8807-8897]
A
[49 nt withheld, positions 8899-8947]
CCTTTGACGTTGGAGTCCACGTTCTTT
[37 nt withheld, positions 8975-9011]
ACCCTATCTCGGTCTATTCTTTTGATTTATAAGGGATTTTGCCGATTTCGGCCTATTGGTTAAAAAATGA
GCTGATTTAACAAAAATTTAACGCGAATTAATTCTGTGGAATGTGTGTCAGTTAGGGTGTGGAAAGTCCC
CAGGCTCCCCAGCAGGCAGAAGTATGCAAAGCATGCATCTCAATTAGTCAGCAACCAGGTGTGGAAAGTC
CCCAGGCTCCCCAGCAGGCAGAAGTATGCAAAGCATGCATCTCAATTAGTCAGCAACCATAGTCCCGCCC
CTAACTCCGCCCATCCCGCCCCTAACTCCGCCCAGTTCCGCCCATTCTCCGCCCCATGGCTGACTAATTT
TTTTTATTTATGCAGAGGCCGAGGCCGCCTCTGCCTCTGAGCTATTCCAGAAGTAGTGAGGAGGCTTTTT
TGGAGGCCTAGGCTTTTGCAAAAAGCTCCCGGGAGCTTGTATATCCATTTTCGGATCTGATCAGCACGTG
TTGACAATTAATCATCGGCATAGTATATCGGCATAGTATAATACGACAAGGTGAGGAACTAAACCATGGC
CAAGTTGACCAGTGCCGTTCCGGTGCTCACCGCGCGCGACGTCGCCGGAGCGGTCGAGTTCTGGACCGAC
CGGCTCGGGTTCTCCCGGGACTTCGTGGAGGACGACTTCGCCGGTGTGGTCCGGGACGACGTGACCCTGT
TCATCAGCGCGGTCCAGGACCAGGTGGTGCCGGACAACACCCTGGCCTGGGTGTGGGTGCGCGGCCTGGA
CGAGCTGTACGCCGAGTGGTCGGAGGTCGTGTCCACGAACTTCCGGGACGCCTCCGGGCCGGCCATGACC
GAGATCGGCGAGCAGCCGTGGGGGCGGGAGTTCGCCCTGCGCGACCCGGCCGGCAACTGCGTGCACTTCG
TGGCCGAGGAGCAGGACTGACACGTGCTACGAGATTTCGATTCCACCGCCGCCTTCTATGAAAGGTTGGG
CTTCGGAATCGTTTTCCGGGACGCCGGCTGGATGATCCTCCAGCGCGGGGATCTCATGCTGGAGTTCTTC
GCCCACCCCAACTTGTTTATTGCAGCTTATAATGGTTACAAATAAAGCAATAGCATCACAAATTTCACAA
ATAAAGCATTTTTTTCACTGCATTCTAGTTGTGGTTTGTCCAAACTCATCAATGTATCTTATCATGTCTG
TATACCGTCGACCTCTAGCTAGAGCTTGGCGTAATCATGGTCATAGCTGTTTCCTGTGTGAAATTGTTAT
CCGCTCACAATTCCACACAACATACGAGCCGGAAGCATAAAGTGTAAAGCCTGGGGTGCCTAATGAGTGA
GCTAACTCACATTAATTGCGTTGCGCTCACTGCCCGCTTTCCAGTCGGGAAACCTGTCGTGCCAGCTGCA
TTAATGAATCGGCCAACGCGCGGGGAGAGGCGGTTTGCGTATTGGGCGCTCTTCCGCTTCCTCGCTCACT
GACTCGCTGCGCTCGGTCGTTCGGCTGCGGCGAGCGGTATCAGCTCACTCAAAGGCGGTAATACGGTTAT
CCACAGAATCAGGGGATAACGCAGGAAAGAACATGTGAGCAAAAGGCCAGCAAAAGGCCAGGAACCGTAA
AAAGGCCGCGTTGCTGGCGTTTTTCCATAGGCTCCGCCCCCCTGACGAGCATCACAAAAATCGACGCTCA
AGTCAGAGGTGGCGAAACCCGACAGGACTATAAAGATACCAGGCGTTTCCCCCTGGAAGCTCCCTCGTGC
GCTCTCCTGTTCCGACCCTGCCGCTTACCGGATACCTGTCCGCCTTTCTCCCTTCGGGAAGCGTGGCGCT
TTCTCATAGCTCACGCTGTAGGTATCTCAGTTCGGTGTAGGTCGTTCGCTCCAAGCTGGGCTGTGTGCAC
GAACCCCCCGTTCAGCCCGACCGCTGCGCCTTATCCGGTAACTATCGTCTTGAGTCCAACCCGGTAAGAC
ACGACTTATCGCCACTGGCAGCAGCCACTGGTAACAGGATTAGCAGAGCGAGGTATGTAGGCGGTGCTAC
AGAGTTCTTGAAGTGGTGGCCTAACTACGGCTACACTAGAAGAACAGTATTTGGTATCTGCGCTCTGCTG
AAGCCAGTTACCTTCGGAAAAAGAGTTGGTAGCTCTTGATCCGGCAAACAAACCACCGCTGGTAGCGGTG
GTTTTTTTGTTTGCAAGCAGCAGATTACGCGCAGAAAAAAAGGATCTCAAGAAGATCCTTTGATCTTTTC
TACGGGGTCTGACGCTCAGTGGAACGAAAACTCACGTTAAGGGATTTTGGTCATGAGATTATCAAAAAGG
ATCTTCACCTAGATCCTTTTAAATTAAAAATGAAGTTTTAAATCAATCTAAAGTATATATGAGTAAACTT
GGTCTGACAGTTACCAATGCTTAATCAGTGAGGCACCTATCTCAGCGATCTGTCTATTTCGTTCATCCAT
AGTTGCCTGACTCCCCGTCGTGTAGATAACTACGATACGGGAGGGCTTACCATCTGGCCCCAGTGCTGCA
ATGATACCGCGAGACCCACGCTCACCGGCTCCAGATTTATCAGCAATAAACCAGCCAGCCGGAAGGGCCG
AGCGCAGAAGTGGTCCTGCAACTTTATCCGCCTCCATCCAGTCTATTAATTGTTGCCGGGAAGCTAGAGT
AAGTAGTTCGCCAGTTAATAGTTTGCGCAACGTTGTTGCCATTGCTACAGGCATCGTGGTGTCACGCTCG
TCGTTTGGTATGGCTTCATTCAGCTCCGGTTCCCAACGATCAAGGCGAGTTACATGATCCCCCATGTTGT
GCAAAAAAGCGGTTAGCTCCTTCGGTCCTCCGATCGTTGTCAGAAGTAAGTTGGCCGCAGTGTTATCACT
CATGGTTATGGCAGCACTGCATAATTCTCTTACTGTCATGCCATCCGTAAGATGCTTTTCTGTGACTGGT
GAGTACTCAACCAAGTCATTCTGAGAATAGTGTATGCGGCGACCGAGTTGCTCTTGCCCGGCGTCAATAC
GGGATAATACCGCGCCACATAGCAGAACTTTAAAAGTGCTCATCATTGGAAAACGTTCTTCGGGGCGAAA
ACTCTCAAGGATCTTACCGCTGTTGAGATCCAGTTCGATGTAACCCACTCGTGCACCCAACTGATCTTCA
GCATCTTTTACTTTCACCAGCGTTTCTGGGTGAGCAAAAACAGGAAGGCAAAATGCCGCAAAAAAGGGAA
TAAGGGCGACACGGAAATGTTGAATACTCATACTCTTCCTTTTTCAATATTATTGAAGCATTTATCAGGG
TTATTGTCTCATGAGCGGATACATATTTGAATGTATTTAGAAAAATAAACAAATAGGGGTTCCGCGCACA
TTTCCCCGAAAAGTGCCACCTGACGTCGACGGATCGGGAGATCTCCCGATCCCCTATGGTGCACTCTCAG
TACAATCTGCTCTGATGCCGCATAGTTAAGCCAGTATCTGCTCCCTGCTTGTGTGTTGGAGGTCGCTGAG
TAGTGCGCGAGCAAAATTTAAGCTACAACAAGGCAAGGCTTGACCGACAATTGCATGAAGAATCTGCTTA
GGGTTAGGCGTTTTGCGCTGCTTCGCGATGTACGGGCCAGATATACGCGTTGACATTGATTATTGACTAG
TTATTAATAGTAATCAATTACGGGGTCATTAGTTCATAGCCCATATATGGAGTTCCGCGTTACATAACTT
ACGGTAAATGGCCCGCCTGGCTGACCGCCCAACGACCCCCGCCCATTGACGTCAATAATGACGTATGTTC
CCATAGTAACGCCAATAGGGACTTTCCATTGACGTCAATGGGTGGAGTATTTACGGTAAACTGCCCACTT
GGCAGTACATCAAGTGTATCATATGCCAAGTACGCCCCCTATTGACGTCAATGACGGTAAATGGCCCGCC
TGGCATTATGCCCAGTACATGACCTTATGGGACTTTCCTACTTGGCAGTACATCTACGTATTAGTCATCG
CTATTACCATGG
